Addgene plasmid #167792: MAC_N_SOX15
Purpose: Expresses SOX15 in mammalian cells
Depositing lab: Markku Varjosalo. Depositing organization: University of Helsinki. Publication: Human transcription factor protein interaction networks. Goos H, Kinnunen M, Salokas K, Tan Z, Liu X, Yadav L, Zhang Q, Wei GH, Varjosalo M. Nat Commun. 2022 Feb 9;13(1):766. doi: 10.1038/s41467-022-28341-5. PubMed 35140242.
Backbone
  Vector backbone: MAC-tag-N (#108078)
  Vector type: Mammalian Expression
  Selectable markers: Hygromycin
Growth in bacteria
  Bacterial resistance: Ampicillin, 100 μg/mL
  Growth temperature: 37°C
  Growth strain: DH5alpha
  Copy number: High Copy
Gene/Insert
  Gene/Insert name: SOX15 (alt names: Uniprot O60248; ENSG00000129194)
  Species: H. sapiens (human)
  Mutation: no mutations
  Entrez Gene: SOX15 (a.k.a. SOX20, SOX26, SOX27)
  Tag / fusion protein: MAC (N terminal on backbone)
  Cloning method: Gateway Cloning
Terms and licenses: Academic/Nonprofit Terms; Industry Terms: Not Available to Industry
How to cite: MAC_N_SOX15 was a gift from Markku Varjosalo (Addgene plasmid # 167792 ; http://n2t.net/addgene:167792 ; RRID:Addgene_167792)
