[The description below was written by a language model from this plasmid's Addgene catalogue record and pLannotate feature annotations shown in this document.]
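Description:
MAC_N_SOX15 is a mammalian expression plasmid of about 7 kb that produces human SOX15, an unmutated SOX-family transcription factor, with the MAC tag fused to its N terminus. It was built by Gateway cloning into the MAC-tag-N backbone, and the SOX15 coding sequence is accordingly flanked by attB1 and attB2 sites. In bacteria the plasmid replicates from a high-copy ColE1/pUC-type origin and is selected with ampicillin through the AmpR β-lactamase gene. A partial f1 origin and remnants of lac regulatory sequence are also annotated in the backbone.

Expression is driven by the CMV immediate-early enhancer and promoter. Short fragments matching tet operator-containing promoters lie immediately downstream, which suggests a tetracycline-regulatable CMV/TetO arrangement, although the catalogue entry does not state this. The annotated reading frame begins with a birA-derived biotin ligase, followed by an HA epitope fragment and two Strep-Tag II fragments. Together these make up the MAC tag, which precedes attB1 and SOX15, and a bGH polyadenylation signal terminates the transcript. The Strep tags allow affinity purification of the bait and its stable partners. The biotin ligase module can label nearby proteins with biotin for proximity-based capture, and the HA epitope allows detection.

Downstream, an FRT site sits directly in front of a hygromycin resistance gene that has an SV40 poly(A) signal but no complete promoter of its own. This layout is typical of vectors designed for FLP-mediated integration into a genomic FRT landing site, where insertion activates hygromycin selection of stable cell lines. The associated publication maps protein interaction networks of human transcription factors, so the construct's likely role is as a SOX15 bait for interaction proteomics.
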