Features (pLannotate 1.2.2; 27 found; start..end, strand, type, name):
      1..380     +  enhancer       CMV enhancer: human cytomegalovirus immediate early enhancer
    381..584     +  promoter       CMV promoter: human cytomegalovirus (CMV) immediate early promoter
    586..605     +  promoter       PLtetO-1 promoter (fragment): modified phage lambda PL promoter with tet operator sites (Lutz and Bujard, 1997)
    607..626     +  promoter       PLtetO-1 promoter (fragment): modified phage lambda PL promoter with tet operator sites (Lutz and Bujard, 1997)
    634..667     +  promoter       TRE3GV promoter (fragment): 3rd-generation Tet-responsive promoter that can be activated by binding of Tet-On® 3G, optimized for retroviral and lentiviral vectors
    827..1789    +  CDS            birA: BIRA_ECOLI - Also known as bioR, dhbB. Experimental evidence at protein level: Swiss-Prot protein existence level 1. Acts both as a biotin--[acetyl-CoA-carboxylase] ligase and a biotin-operon repressor. In the presence of ATP, BirA activates biotin to form the BirA-biotinyl-5'-adenylate (BirA-bio-5'-AMP or holoBirA) complex. HoloBirA can either transfer the biotinyl moiety to the biotin carboxyl carrier protein (BCCP) subunit of acetyl-CoA carboxylase, or bind to the biotin operator site and inhibit transcription of the operon. From Escherichia coli (strain K12).
   1790..1815    +  CDS            3xHA (fragment): three tandem HA epitope tags
   1847..1866    +  CDS            Strep-Tag II (fragment): peptide that binds Strep-Tactin®, an engineered form of streptavidin
   1907..1929    +  CDS            Strep-Tag II (fragment): peptide that binds Strep-Tactin®, an engineered form of streptavidin
   1943..1967    +  protein_bind   attB1: mutant version of attB; recombination site for the Gateway® BP reaction BP Clonase™
   1973..2671    +  CDS            SOX15: SOX15_HUMAN - Also known as SOX12, SOX20, SOX26, SOX27. Experimental evidence at protein level: Swiss-Prot protein existence level 1. Transcription factor that binds to DNA at the 5'-AACAATG-3' consensus sequence (By similarity). Acts as a transcriptional activator and repressor (By similarity). Binds synergistically with POU5F1 (OCT3/4) to gene promoters (By similarity). Binds to the FOXK1 promoter and recruits FHL3, resulting in transcriptional activation of FOXK1 which leads to myoblast proliferation (By similarity). Acts as an inhibitor of myoblast differentiation via transcriptional repre
   2676..2700    -  protein_bind   attB2: mutant version of attB; recombination site for the Gateway® BP reaction BP Clonase™
   2744..2968    +  polyA_signal   bGH poly(A) signal: bovine growth hormone polyadenylation signal
   2972..2993    +  promoter       SV40 promoter (fragment): SV40 enhancer and early promoter
   3014..3247    +  rep_origin     f1 ori (fragment) (sequence partly withheld): f1 bacteriophage origin of replication; arrow indicates direction of (+) strand synthesis
   3252..3299    +  protein_bind   FRT: FLP-mediated recombination occurs in the 8-bp core sequence TCTAGAAA (Turan and Bode, 2011). FLP recombinase from the Saccharomyces cerevisiae 2μ plasmid
   3307..4329    +  CDS            HygR: aminoglycoside phosphotransferase from E. coli; aph(4)-Ia; confers resistance to hygromycin
   4339..4464    +  CDS            ble (fragment): BLE_KLEPN - Experimental evidence at protein level: Swiss-Prot protein existence level 1. Binding protein with a strong affinity to the bleomycin family of antibiotics. Binds to CL990; an antimitotic-antibiotic compound. From Klebsiella pneumoniae.
   4459..4580    +  polyA_signal   SV40 poly(A) signal: SV40 polyadenylation signal
   4653..4669    -  protein_bind   lac operator: The lac repressor binds to the lac operator to inhibit transcription in E. coli. This inhibition can be relieved by adding lactose or isopropyl-β-D-thiogalactopyranoside (IPTG). lac repressor encoded by lacI
   4677..4707    -  promoter       lac promoter: promoter for the E. coli lac operon
   4722..4743    -  protein_bind   CAP binding site: CAP binding activates transcription in the presence of cAMP. E. coli catabolite activator protein
   4756..4848    -  CDS            lacI (fragment): lac repressor; lacI; The lac repressor binds to the lac operator to inhibit transcription in E. coli. This inhibition can be relieved by adding lactose or isopropyl-β-D-thiogalactopyranoside (IPTG).
   5031..5619    -  rep_origin     ori: high-copy-number ColE1/pMB1/pBR322/pUC origin of replication
   5790..6650    -  CDS            AmpR: β-lactamase; bla; confers resistance to ampicillin, carbenicillin, and related antibiotics
   6651..6755    -  promoter       AmpR promoter: bla
   6814..6866    -  misc_feature   bom (fragment): basis of mobility region from pBR322
>Addgene plasmid #167792 | MAC_N_SOX15 | addgene full sequence | sequence record 337653 | Addgene NGS Result
GACATTGATTATTGACTAGTTATTAATAGTAATCAATTACGGGGTCATTAGTTCATAGCCCATATATGGA
GTTCCGCGTTACATAACTTACGGTAAATGGCCCGCCTGGCTGACCGCCCAACGACCCCCGCCCATTGACG
TCAATAATGACGTATGTTCCCATAGTAACGCCAATAGGGACTTTCCATTGACGTCAATGGGTGGAGTATT
TACGGTAAACTGCCCACTTGGCAGTACATCAAGTGTATCATATGCCAAGTACGCCCCCTATTGACGTCAA
TGACGGTAAATGGCCCGCCTGGCATTATGCCCAGTACATGACCTTATGGGACTTTCCTACTTGGCAGTAC
ATCTACGTATTAGTCATCGCTATTACCATGGTGATGCGGTTTTGGCAGTACATCAATGGGCGTGGATAGC
GGTTTGACTCACGGGGATTTCCAAGTCTCCACCCCATTGACGTCAATGGGAGTTTGTTTTGGCACCAAAA
TCAACGGGACTTTCCAAAATGTCGTAACAACTCCGCCCCATTGACGCAAATGGGCGGTAGGCGTGTACGG
TGGGAGGTCTATATAAGCAGAGCTCTCCCTATCAGTGATAGAGATCTCCCTATCAGTGATAGAGATCGTC
GACGAGCTCGTTTAGTGAACCGTCAGATCGCCTGGAGACGCCATCCACGCTGTTTTGACCTCCATAGAAG
ACACCGGGACCGATCCAGCCTCCGGACTCTAGCGTTTAAACTTAAGCTTGGTACCGAGCTCGGATCCACT
AGTCCAGTGTGGTGGAATTCTGCAGATATCCAGCACAGTGGCGGCCGCTCGAGACCATGAAGGACAACAC
CGTGCCCCTGAAGCTGATCGCCCTGCTGGCCAACGGCGAGTTCCACTCTGGCGAGCAGCTGGGCGAGACA
CTGGGCATGAGCAGAGCCGCCATCAACAAGCACATCCAGACCCTGCGGGACTGGGGCGTGGACGTGTTCA
CAGTGCCCGGCAAGGGCTACAGCCTGCCCGAGCCCATCCAGCTGCTGAACGCCAAGCAGATCCTGGGCCA
GCTGGATGGCGGATCTGTGGCCGTGCTGCCCGTGATCGACAGCACCAACCAGTATCTGCTCGACCGGATC
GGCGAGCTGAAGTCCGGCGACGCCTGTATCGCCGAGTACCAGCAGGCCGGCAGAGGCGGCAGGGGCAGAA
AGTGGTTCAGCCCCTTCGGCGCCAACCTGTACCTGAGCATGTTCTGGAGACTGGAACAGGGCCCAGCCGC
CGCTATTGGCCTGAGCCTGGTCATCGGCATCGTGATGGCCGAGGTGCTGCGGAAGCTGGGCGCCGACAAA
GTGCGCGTGAAGTGGCCCAACGACCTGTATCTGCAGGACCGGAAGCTGGCCGGCATCCTGGTGGAACTGA
CCGGCAAAACAGGCGACGCCGCCCAGATCGTGATCGGCGCTGGCATCAACATGGCCATGCGGCGGGTGGA
AGAGAGCGTGGTCAACCAGGGCTGGATCACCCTGCAGGAAGCCGGCATCAACCTGGACCGGAACACCCTG
GCCGCCATGCTGATCAGAGAGCTGAGAGCCGCCCTGGAACTGTTCGAGCAGGAAGGCCTGGCCCCCTACC
TGAGCAGATGGGAGAAGCTGGACAACTTCATCAACCGGCCCGTGAAACTGATCATCGGCGACAAAGAGAT
CTTCGGCATCAGCCGGGGCATCGACAAGCAGGGGGCCCTGCTCCTGGAACAGGACGGCATCATCAAGCCC
TGGATGGGCGGCGAGATCAGCCTGCGGAGCGCCGAGAAGTACCCATACGATGTTCCTGACTATGCCGGTA
CCGAGCTCGGATCCACCATGGCTAGCTGGAGCCACCCGCAGTTCGAGAAAGGTGGAGGTTCCGGAGGTGG
ATCGGGAGGTGGATCGTGGAGCCACCCGCAGTTCGAAAAAGCGGCCGATATCACAAGTTTGTACAAAAAA
GCAGGCTCCACCATGGCGCTACCAGGCTCCTCACAGGACCAGGCCTGGAGCCTGGAGCCTCCGGCTGCCA
CGGCTGCTGCCTCCTCATCTTCGGGACCCCAGGAGCGGGAGGGCGCTGGGAGCCCCGCGGCCCCCGGGAC
GCTGCCCCTGGAGAAGGTGAAGCGGCCGATGAACGCGTTCATGGTGTGGAGCTCCGCTCAGCGCCGCCAG
ATGGCGCAGCAGAACCCCAAGATGCACAACTCCGAGATCTCCAAGCGCCTGGGCGCGCAGTGGAAGCTGC
TGGACGAGGACGAGAAGCGGCCCTTCGTGGAGGAGGCCAAGCGGCTCCGCGCCCGACACCTGCGCGACTA
CCCCGACTACAAGTACCGGCCTCGGCGCAAGGCCAAGAGCTCGGGCGCCGGACCTTCCCGCTGCGGACAG
GGAAGAGGCAACCTGGCCAGCGGCGGCCCGCTCTGGGGGCCGGGGTACGCGACCACCCAACCGAGCAGAG
GCTTTGGGTACAGACCCCCCAGCTACTCGACAGCCTACCTGCCTGGCAGCTATGGCTCTTCCCACTGCAA
ACTGGAAGCCCCCTCACCGTGCTCCCTCCCTCAGAGTGACCCTAGGCTCCAGGGGGAACTGCTGCCCACC
TATACCCACTACCTGCCCCCTGGCTCTCCCACTCCATACAACCCTCCCCTTGCTGGTGCCCCCATGCCCC
TAACCCACCTCTTGGACCCAGCTTTCTTGTACAAAGTGGTGACGTAAGCTAGGGGCCCGTTTAAACCCGC
TGATCAGCCTCGACTGTGCCTTCTAGTTGCCAGCCATCTGTTGTTTGCCCCTCCCCCGTGCCTTCCTTGA
CCCTGGAAGGTGCCACTCCCACTGTCCTTTCCTAATAAAATGAGGAAATTGCATCGCATTGTCTGAGTAG
GTGTCATTCTATTCTGGGGGGTGGGGTGGGGCAGGACAGCAAGGGGGAGGATTGGGAAGACAATAGCAGG
CATGCTGGGGATGCGGTGGGCTCTATGGCTTCTGAGGCGGAAAGAACCAGCTGGGGCTCTAGGGGGTATC
CCC
[124 nt withheld, positions 3014-3137]
C
[91 nt withheld, positions 3139-3229]
AGGGTGATGGTTCACGTACCTAGAAGTTCCTATTCCGAAGTTCCTATTCTCTAGAAAGTATAGGAACTTC
CTTGGCCAAAAAGCCTGAACTCACCGCGACGTCTGTCGAGAAGTTTCTGATCGAAAAGTTCGACAGCGTC
TCCGACCTGATGCAGCTCTCGGAGGGCGAAGAATCTCGTGCTTTCAGCTTCGATGTAGGAGGGCGTGGAT
ATGTCCTGCGGGTAAATAGCTGCGCCGATGGTTTCTACAAAGATCGTTATGTTTATCGGCACTTTGCATC
GGCCGCGCTCCCGATTCCGGAAGTGCTTGACATTGGGGAATTCAGCGAGAGCCTGACCTATTGCATCTCC
CGCCGTGCACAGGGTGTCACGTTGCAAGACCTGCCTGAAACCGAACTGCCCGCTGTTCTGCAGCCGGTCG
CGGAGGCCATGGATGCGATCGCTGCGGCCGATCTTAGCCAGACGAGCGGGTTCGGCCCATTCGGACCGCA
AGGAATCGGTCAATACACTACATGGCGTGATTTCATATGCGCGATTGCTGATCCCCATGTGTATCACTGG
CAAACTGTGATGGACGACACCGTCAGTGCGTCCGTCGCGCAGGCTCTCGATGAGCTGATGCTTTGGGCCG
AGGACTGCCCCGAAGTCCGGCACCTCGTGCACGCGGATTTCGGCTCCAACAATGTCCTGACGGACAATGG
CCGCATAACAGCGGTCATTGACTGGAGCGAGGCGATGTTCGGGGATTCCCAATACGAGGTCGCCAACATC
TTCTTCTGGAGGCCGTGGTTGGCTTGTATGGAGCAGCAGACGCGCTACTTCGAGCGGAGGCATCCGGAGC
TTGCAGGATCGCCGCGGCTCCGGGCGTATATGCTCCGCATTGGTCTTGACCAACTCTATCAGAGCTTGGT
TGACGGCAATTTCGATGATGCAGCTTGGGCGCAGGGTCGATGCGACGCAATCGTCCGATCCGGAGCCGGG
ACTGTCGGGCGTACACAAATCGCCCGCAGAAGCGCGGCCGTCTGGACCGATGGCTGTGTAGAAGTACTCG
CCGATAGTGGAAACCGACGCCCCAGCACTCGTCCGAGGGCAAAGGAATAGCACGTACTACGAGATTTCGA
TTCCACCGCCGCCTTCTATGAAAGGTTGGGCTTCGGAATCGTTTTCCGGGACGCCGGCTGGATGATCCTC
CAGCGCGGGGATCTCATGCTGGAGTTCTTCGCCCACCCCAACTTGTTTATTGCAGCTTATAATGGTTACA
AATAAAGCAATAGCATCACAAATTTCACAAATAAAGCATTTTTTTCACTGCATTCTAGTTGTGGTTTGTC
CAAACTCATCAATGTATCTTATCATGTCTGTATACCGTCGACCTCTAGCTAGAGCTTGGCGTAATCATGG
TCATAGCTGTTTCCTGTGTGAAATTGTTATCCGCTCACAATTCCACACAACATACGAGCCGGAAGCATAA
AGTGTAAAGCCTGGGGTGCCTAATGAGTGAGCTAACTCACATTAATTGCGTTGCGCTCACTGCCCGCTTT
CCAGTCGGGAAACCTGTCGTGCCAGCTGCATTAATGAATCGGCCAACGCGCGGGGAGAGGCGGTTTGCGT
ATTGGGCGCTCTTCCGCTTCCTCGCTCACTGACTCGCTGCGCTCGGTCGTTCGGCTGCGGCGAGCGGTAT
CAGCTCACTCAAAGGCGGTAATACGGTTATCCACAGAATCAGGGGATAACGCAGGAAAGAACATGTGAGC
AAAAGGCCAGCAAAAGGCCAGGAACCGTAAAAAGGCCGCGTTGCTGGCGTTTTTCCATAGGCTCCGCCCC
CCTGACGAGCATCACAAAAATCGACGCTCAAGTCAGAGGTGGCGAAACCCGACAGGACTATAAAGATACC
AGGCGTTTCCCCCTGGAAGCTCCCTCGTGCGCTCTCCTGTTCCGACCCTGCCGCTTACCGGATACCTGTC
CGCCTTTCTCCCTTCGGGAAGCGTGGCGCTTTCTCATAGCTCACGCTGTAGGTATCTCAGTTCGGTGTAG
GTCGTTCGCTCCAAGCTGGGCTGTGTGCACGAACCCCCCGTTCAGCCCGACCGCTGCGCCTTATCCGGTA
ACTATCGTCTTGAGTCCAACCCGGTAAGACACGACTTATCGCCACTGGCAGCAGCCACTGGTAACAGGAT
TAGCAGAGCGAGGTATGTAGGCGGTGCTACAGAGTTCTTGAAGTGGTGGCCTAACTACGGCTACACTAGA
AGAACAGTATTTGGTATCTGCGCTCTGCTGAAGCCAGTTACCTTCGGAAAAAGAGTTGGTAGCTCTTGAT
CCGGCAAACAAACCACCGCTGGTAGCGGTGGTTTTTTTGTTTGCAAGCAGCAGATTACGCGCAGAAAAAA
AGGATCTCAAGAAGATCCTTTGATCTTTTCTACGGGGTCTGACGCTCAGTGGAACGAAAACTCACGTTAA
GGGATTTTGGTCATGAGATTATCAAAAAGGATCTTCACCTAGATCCTTTTAAATTAAAAATGAAGTTTTA
AATCAATCTAAAGTATATATGAGTAAACTTGGTCTGACAGTTACCAATGCTTAATCAGTGAGGCACCTAT
CTCAGCGATCTGTCTATTTCGTTCATCCATAGTTGCCTGACTCCCCGTCGTGTAGATAACTACGATACGG
GAGGGCTTACCATCTGGCCCCAGTGCTGCAATGATACCGCGAGACCCACGCTCACCGGCTCCAGATTTAT
CAGCAATAAACCAGCCAGCCGGAAGGGCCGAGCGCAGAAGTGGTCCTGCAACTTTATCCGCCTCCATCCA
GTCTATTAATTGTTGCCGGGAAGCTAGAGTAAGTAGTTCGCCAGTTAATAGTTTGCGCAACGTTGTTGCC
ATTGCTACAGGCATCGTGGTGTCACGCTCGTCGTTTGGTATGGCTTCATTCAGCTCCGGTTCCCAACGAT
CAAGGCGAGTTACATGATCCCCCATGTTGTGCAAAAAAGCGGTTAGCTCCTTCGGTCCTCCGATCGTTGT
CAGAAGTAAGTTGGCCGCAGTGTTATCACTCATGGTTATGGCAGCACTGCATAATTCTCTTACTGTCATG
CCATCCGTAAGATGCTTTTCTGTGACTGGTGAGTACTCAACCAAGTCATTCTGAGAATAGTGTATGCGGC
GACCGAGTTGCTCTTGCCCGGCGTCAATACGGGATAATACCGCGCCACATAGCAGAACTTTAAAAGTGCT
CATCATTGGAAAACGTTCTTCGGGGCGAAAACTCTCAAGGATCTTACCGCTGTTGAGATCCAGTTCGATG
TAACCCACTCGTGCACCCAACTGATCTTCAGCATCTTTTACTTTCACCAGCGTTTCTGGGTGAGCAAAAA
CAGGAAGGCAAAATGCCGCAAAAAAGGGAATAAGGGCGACACGGAAATGTTGAATACTCATACTCTTCCT
TTTTCAATATTATTGAAGCATTTATCAGGGTTATTGTCTCATGAGCGGATACATATTTGAATGTATTTAG
AAAAATAAACAAATAGGGGTTCCGCGCACATTTCCCCGAAAAGTGCCACCTGACGTCGACGGATCGGGAG
ATCTCCCGATCCCCTATGGTGCACTCTCAGTACAATCTGCTCTGATGCCGCATAGTTAAGCCAGTATCTG
CTCCCTGCTTGTGTGTTGGAGGTCGCTGAGTAGTGCGCGAGCAAAATTTAAGCTACAACAAGGCAAGGCT
TGACCGACAATTGCATGAAGAATCTGCTTAGGGTTAGGCGTTTTGCGCTGCTTCGCGATGTACGGGCCAG
ATATACGCGTT
